>Addgene plasmid #15614 | 9x HD-TgDeltaMOR23-GFP | addgene partial sequence | sequence record 22040 | 15614 with M13F
CGAATTGGAGCTGTTTAACGAGCTCACAACTTTTTAATGAAGTCACAACTTTTTAATGAAGTCACAACTT
TTTAATGAAGTCGAGCTCACAACTTTTTAATGAAGTCACAACTTTTTAATGAAGTCACAACTTTTTAATG
AAGTCGAGCTCACAACTTTTTAATGAAGTCACAACTTTTTAATGAAGTCACAACTTTTTAATGAAGTCGA
GCTCATGTGTCTAGTTGCATATGTAACAGAGGGTTGCCTAGTTGGCCATCAATGGGAGGAGAGGCCCTTG
GTCTTGTGAAGGTTCTATGCCCAATATAGGGGAATGCCAGGGCCAGGAAGTGGGAGTGGGTGTGTTGGGA
AGCAGGTCATTGGGAGGGTATAGGGGACTTTTGGACAGGAAACTAGGAAAGGGGATAGTATTTGAAATGT
AAACGAAGATAATATCTAATACAAAATTAAATTAAAAAAGAAGAAAACTGATGCACAACATCTTCAGAAA
CTTCTGAAGGAAGGGAAGAAAGAAACACCTGGGAAGCAGCCTCTGGGGAATCCCAAAATGTCACCCCCTG
AGATAAGTAAAAACCCCTGTTTTTAATAAAATCCCCTGGTATCTATTTGTGACACGACTTTTCTGGTTCC
CCTGAGATACCAAGGGAGCTGTGAAGAAAGGAGAGCCAGGTGGGTGTGGTAGACAGTGTTGTTTCCTTTG
GAGATTTCTCTTGATCTCTGAAACCACAG
