>Addgene plasmid #15614 | 9x HD-TgDeltaMOR23-GFP | addgene partial sequence | sequence record 22041 | 15614 with M13R
CCTCACTAAAGGGAACAAAGCTGGGTACCGCTAGCTGGAAAGCTATGACGGATCAGTTTTTGGAGAGGGA
GAGTCAGTTTTCCTAAGGATGTGACTTCTCGTAGGTCAGTTACACTCTAGAGAGTCTAAAACATGCCCCT
ATAACCAGAAGTGTATGGACAGTACAAATTGGAATAGATGAGTTATTAAATAAAATCAAAGCAAAGAGAG
TTTGGGGTATAGAAAGGTGGAGCTAAGAGGAGTTTGGAGTAAATGGGATCAAAGTATATTATATGAAAAA
CTCAAAGAATTGGTAAAAATATATTTAAATTAACACATTCATATTTATCCATAAAATTTGGTGAATTGTT
CTCTAAAGTTCAAAAATGTTCTGTTACCTCTAGCATCCCAAATTAGTTATGAAACTCAGGCTGCAAAGTT
TCTTCAGGAGCTATTAATCATGAGTTATGACATCAGCTATTACACTATTGAATTGGTATGGTTTGACACA
GGTGATACATATAAAGGACCTTCAACATCCTGCCTTGGAACTTTTAATATAAGCATCTACAGAACATAGA
AAGCCACAGGCCACCTAGAAGATGATCAACCCAATTTCTGTGAATCAGAATGGAAAATAAGGACTAGGAC
TTGATTTGGGGATACAGTAATCATGAGTGTCCCAATGTTGGTAAAATATAGTTGTTTTCATATCTGTGTC
TCTGAAGAGTTCTTTTCATCTCTTCTCTGAGTAGAGATAAACCAGTTCAGGTGGGAATATCCATGA
