[The description below was written by a language model from this plasmid's Addgene catalogue record.]
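Description:
9x HD-TgDeltaMOR23-GFP is a mouse transgene construct carried in a pBS (pBluescript-type) cloning backbone of about 3 kb. It is a high-copy bacterial plasmid propagated in E. coli under ampicillin selection. The record gives no feature table, so the exact origin, marker orientation and internal element boundaries are not documented here. The backbone serves only for amplification and has no function in the mouse.

The payload is an insert of roughly 7.7 kb of mouse origin named 9x HD-TgΔMOR23-IRES-tauGFP, cloned by restriction enzymes between SacI and NheI sites; it is not recorded whether these sites survived. As the name indicates, it is built on a MOR23 odorant receptor minigene in a deleted ("Δ") form, preceded by nine copies of a homeodomain (HD) binding motif. The receptor sequence is followed by an internal ribosome entry site driving tauGFP. The IRES allows the reporter to be translated from the same transcript as the receptor. The tau fusion is a microtubule-associated GFP commonly used to label neuronal cell bodies and axons. The record does not spell out what the Δ deletion removes, nor does it list a separate promoter, so expression presumably depends on the MOR23 regulatory sequence retained in the transgene together with the added HD motifs.

The associated publication concerns how homeodomain binding motifs modulate the probability of odorant receptor gene choice in transgenic mice. The construct is therefore evidently intended for generating transgenic lines in which GFP-labelled olfactory sensory neurons report how often the transgene is chosen for expression.
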