Addgene plasmid #15614: 9x HD-TgDeltaMOR23-GFP
Depositing lab: Peter Mombaerts. Depositing organization: Rockefeller University. Publication: Homeodomain binding motifs modulate the probability of odorant receptor gene choice in transgenic mice. Vassalli A, Feinstein P, Mombaerts P. Mol Cell Neurosci. 2011 Feb;46(2):381-96. Epub 2010 Nov 26. 10.1016/j.mcn.2010.11.001 PubMed 21111823.
Backbone
  Vector backbone: pBS
  Backbone size w/o insert (bp): 3000
  Vector type: high copy number
Growth in bacteria
  Bacterial resistance: Ampicillin, 100 μg/mL
  Growth temperature: 37°C
  Growth strain: DH5alpha
  Copy number: High Copy
Gene/Insert
  Gene/Insert name: 9x HD-TgΔMOR23-IRES-tauGFP
  Species: M. musculus (mouse)
  Insert size (bp): 7700
  Cloning method: Restriction Enzyme; 5′ cloning site sacI (unknown if destroyed); 3′ cloning site nheI (unknown if destroyed)
  Sequencing primers: 5′ m13; 3′ reverse
Terms and licenses: Academic/Nonprofit Terms; Industry Terms: Not Available to Industry
How to cite: 9x HD-TgDeltaMOR23-GFP was a gift from Peter Mombaerts (Addgene plasmid # 15614 ; http://n2t.net/addgene:15614 ; RRID:Addgene_15614)
